Addgene plasmid #147575: pAc5.1B-EGFP-Dm4E-T_739-1010_T
Purpose: Insect Expression of Dm4E-T_739-1010
Depositing lab: Elisa Izaurralde. Depositing organization: Max Planck Institute for Developmental Biology. Publication: 4E-BPs require non-canonical 4E-binding motifs and a lateral surface of eIF4E to repress translation. Igreja C, Peter D, Weiler C, Izaurralde E. Nat Commun. 2014 Sep 2;5:4790. doi: 10.1038/ncomms5790. PubMed 25179781.
Backbone
  Vector backbone: Unknown
  Vector type: Insect Expression
Growth in bacteria
  Bacterial resistance: Ampicillin, 100 μg/mL
  Growth temperature: 37°C
  Growth strain: DH5alpha
  Copy number: Low Copy
Gene/Insert
  Gene/Insert name: Dm4E-T_739-1010
  Species: D. melanogaster (fly)
  Entrez Gene: 4E-T (a.k.a. Dmel_CG32016, CG11097, CG11232, CG32016, Dm4E-T, Dmel\CG32016)
  Cloning method: Unknown
Terms and licenses: Academic/Nonprofit Terms; Industry Terms: Not Available to Industry
Depositor comments: ORF extracted from CG32016 isoform C. NCBI:NM_166798.1 Plasmids from this collection were made available to the research community and donated after the lab closed. Please note that the sequence provided by the depositing laboratory may be theoretical/predicted or based on Sanger sequencing results. There may be discrepancies between sequencing results obtained by Addgene and the depositor sequence. If an Addgene verified sequence is not available, please contact before placing your order to request that our lab fully sequence the plasmid.
How to cite: pAc5.1B-EGFP-Dm4E-T_739-1010_T was a gift from Elisa Izaurralde (Addgene plasmid # 147575 ; http://n2t.net/addgene:147575 ; RRID:Addgene_147575)
