[The description below was written by a language model from this plasmid's Addgene catalogue record and pLannotate feature annotations shown in this document.]
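Description:
pAc5.1B-EGFP-Dm4E-T_739-1010_T is a 6.9 kb insect expression plasmid that produces a GFP-tagged C-terminal fragment of the Drosophila melanogaster eIF4E-transporter protein (4E-T, CG32016). The catalogue lists the backbone as unknown, but the name and feature layout point to a pAc5.1-type vector. The Drosophila actin 5C (Ac5) promoter gives strong constitutive transcription in fly cells. It is followed by the EGFP coding sequence and then the 4E-T fragment, an arrangement consistent with an N-terminal EGFP fusion. The fragment covers residues 739–1010, and the depositor notes that the ORF was taken from isoform C. A V5 epitope tag is annotated downstream of the insert, but the record does not say whether it is in frame or cut off by a stop codon. An SV40 polyadenylation signal lies at the 3' end of the unit. Short annotated pieces of SV40 large T antigen and a tetracycline resistance gene appear to be non-functional backbone remnants.

In E. coli the plasmid is maintained through a ColE1/pUC-type origin and selected with ampicillin via the β-lactamase gene and its own promoter. The catalogue describes it as low copy, whereas the annotation tool classes the origin as high-copy. No selectable marker for insect cells is annotated, so the plasmid seems best suited to transient transfection.

4E-T is an eIF4E-binding protein associated with P-bodies and with the storage and repression of translationally inactive mRNAs. The plasmid comes from a study of how 4E-binding proteins contact eIF4E to repress translation. A tagged truncation like this would fit domain mapping by localisation or GFP-based pulldown, although the record states its purpose only as insect expression of the fragment.
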