Features (pLannotate 1.2.2; 10 found; start..end, strand, type, name):
     56..2568    +  promoter       Ac5 promoter: Drosophila melanogaster actin 5C promoter
   2588..3304    +  CDS            EGFP: EGFP is a basic (constitutively fluorescent) green fluorescent protein published in 1996, derived from Aequorea victoria. It is reported to be a rapidly-maturing weak dimer with moderate acid sensitivity.
   3323..4138    +  CDS            4E-T (fragment): 4ET_DROME - Experimental evidence at protein level: Swiss-Prot protein existence level 1. eIF4E1-binding protein that regulates translation and stability of mRNAs in processing bodies (P-bodies) (By similarity). Probably plays a role in P-bodies to coordinate the storage of translationally inactive mRNAs in the cytoplasm and prevent their degradation (By similarity). Acts as a binding platform for multiple RNA-binding proteins. Required for the formation of P-bodies (By similarity). From Drosophila melanogaster (Fruit fly).
   4178..4219    +  CDS            V5 tag: epitope tag from simian virus 5
   4319..4453    -  polyA_signal   SV40 poly(A) signal: SV40 polyadenylation signal
   4476..4560    -  CDS            large T antigen (fragment): large T antigen from SV40 (simian virus 40)
   4561..5031    +  CDS            TcR (fragment): tetracycline efflux protein; tet; confers resistance to tetracycline
   5075..5663    -  rep_origin     ori: high-copy-number ColE1/pMB1/pBR322/pUC origin of replication
   5834..6694    -  CDS            AmpR: β-lactamase; bla; confers resistance to ampicillin, carbenicillin, and related antibiotics
   6695..6799    -  promoter       AmpR promoter: bla
>Addgene plasmid #147575 | pAc5.1B-EGFP-Dm4E-T_739-1010_T | depositor full sequence | sequence record 290022 | Full Sequence
CTTCAAGGAATTAATTCTATATTCTAAAAACACAAATGATACTTCTAAAAAAAATCATGAATGGCATCAA
CTCTGAATCAAATCTTTGCAGATGCACCTACTTCTCATTTCCACTGTCACATCATTTTTCCAGATCTCGC
TGCCTGTTATGTGGCCCACAAACCAAGACACGTTTTATGGCCATTAAAGCTGGCTGATCGTCGCCAAACA
CCAAATACATATCAATATGTACATTCGAGAAAGAAGCGATCAAAGAAGCGTCTTCGGGCGAGTAGGAGAA
TGCGGAGGAGAAGGAGAACGAGCTGATCTAGTATCTCTCCACAATCCAATGCCAACTGACCAACTGGCCA
TATTCGGAGCAATTTGAAGCCAATTTCCATCGCCTGGCGATCGCTCCATTCTTGGCTATATGTTTTTCAC
CGTTCCCGGGGCCATTTTCAAAGACTCGTCGGTAAGATAAGATTGTGTCACTCGCTGTCTCTCTTCATTT
GTCGAAGAATGCTGAGGAATTTCGCGATGACGTCGGCGAGTATTTTGAAGAATGAGAATAATTTGTATTT
ATACGAAAATCAGTTAGTGGAATTTTCTACAAAAACATGTTATCTATAGATAATTTTGTTGCAAAATATG
TTGACTATGACAAAGATTGTATGTATATACCTTTAATGTATTCTCATTTTCTTATGTATTTATAATGGCA
ATGATGATACTGATGATATTTTAAGATGATGCCAGACCACAGGCTGATTTCTGCGTCTTTTGCCGAACGC
AGTGCATGTGCGGTTGTTGTTTTTTGGAATAGTTTCAATTTTCGGACTGTCCGCTTTGATTTCAGTTTCT
TGGCTTATTCAAAAAGCAAAGTAAAGCCAAAAAAGCGAGATGGCAATACCAAATGCGGCAAAACGGTAGT
GGAAGGAAAGGGGTGCGGGGCAGCGGAAGGAAGGGTGGGGCGGGGCGTGGCGGGGTCTGTGGCTGGGCGC
GACGTCACCGACGTTGGAGCCACTCCTTTGACCATGTGTGCGTGTGTGTATTATTCGTGTCTCGCCACTC
GCCGGTTGTTTTTTTCTTTTTATCTCGCTCTCTCTAGCGCCATCTCGTACGCATGCTCAACGCACCGCAT
GTTGCCGTGTCCTTTATGCGTCATTTTGGCTCGAAATAGGCAATTATTTAAACAAAGATTAGTCAACGAA
AACGCTAAAATAAATAAGTCTACAATATGGTTACTTATTGCCATGTGTGTGCAGCCAACGATAGCAACAA
AAGCAACAACACAGTGGCTTTCCCTCTTTCACTTTTTGTTTGCAAGCGCGTGCGAGCAAGACGGCACGAC
CGGCAAACGCAATTACGCTGACAAAGAGCAGACGAAGTTTTGGCCGAAAAACATCAAGGCGCCTGATACG
AATGCATTTGCAATAACAATTGCGATATTTAATATTGTTTATGAAGCTGTTTGACTTCAAAACACACAAA
AAAAAAAATAAAACAAATTATTTGAAAGAGAATTAGGAATCGGACAGCTTATCGTTACGGGCTAACAGCA
CACCGAGACGAAATAGCTTACCTGACGTCACAGCCTCTGGAAGAACTGCCGCCAAGCAGAGAGAGAGAGA
AAAAGAGGGAGAGCAGCTTAGACCGCATGTGCTTGTGTGTGAGGCGTCTCTCTCTTCGTCTCCTGTTTGC
GCAAACGCATAGACTGCACTGAGAAAATCGATTACCTATTTTTTATGAATGAATATTTGCACTATTACTA
TTCAAAACTATTAAGATAGCAATCACATTCAATAGCCAAATACTATACCACCTGAGCGATGCAACGAAAT
GATCAATTTGAGCAAAAATGCTGCATATTTAGGACGGCATCATTATAGAAATGCTTCTTGCTGTGTACTT
TTCTCTCGTCTGGCAGCTGTTTCGCCGTTATTGTTAAAACCGGCTTAAGTTAGGTGTGTTTTCTACGACT
AGTGATGCCCCTACTAGAAGATGTGTGTTGCACAAATGTCCCTGAATAACCAATTTGAAGTGCAGATAGC
AGTAAACGTAAGCTAATATGAATATTATTTAACTGTAATGTTTTAATATCGCTGGACATTACTAATAAAC
CCACTATAAACACATGTACATATGTATGTTTTGGCATACAATGAGTAGTTGGGGAAAAAATGTGTAAAAG
CACCGTGACCATCACAGCATAAAGATAACCAGCTGAAGTATCGAATATGAGTAACCCCCAAATTGAATCA
CATGCCGCAACTGATAGGACCCATGGAAGTACACTCTTCATGGCGATATACAAGACACACACAAGCACGA
ACACCCAGTTGCGGAGGAAATTCTCCGTAAATGAAAACCCAATCGGCGAACAATTCATACCCATATATGG
TAAAAGTTTTGAACGCGACTTGAGAGCGGAGAGCATTGCGGCTGATAAGGTTTTAGCGCTAAGCGGGCTT
TATAAAACGGGCTGCGGGACCAGTTTTCATATCACTACCGTTTGAGTTCTTGTGCTGTGTGGATACTCCT
CCCGACACAAAGCCGCTCCATCAGCCAGCAGTCGTCTAATCCAGAGACCCCGGATCGGGGTACCAACATG
GTGAGCAAGGGCGAGGAGCTGTTCACCGGGGTGGTGCCCATCCTGGTCGAGCTGGACGGCGACGTAAACG
GCCACAAGTTCAGCGTGTCCGGCGAGGGCGAGGGCGATGCCACCTACGGCAAGCTGACCCTGAAGTTCAT
CTGCACCACCGGCAAGCTGCCCGTGCCCTGGCCCACCCTCGTGACCACCCTGACCTACGGCGTGCAGTGC
TTCAGCCGCTACCCCGACCACATGAAGCAGCACGACTTCTTCAAGTCCGCCATGCCCGAAGGCTACGTCC
AGGAGCGCACCATCTTCTTCAAGGACGACGGCAACTACAAGACCCGCGCCGAGGTGAAGTTCGAGGGCGA
CACCCTGGTGAACCGCATCGAGCTGAAGGGCATCGACTTCAAGGAGGACGGCAACATCCTGGGGCACAAG
CTGGAGTACAACTACAACAGCCACAACGTCTATATCATGGCCGACAAGCAGAAGAACGGCATCAAGGTGA
ACTTCAAGATCCGCCACAACATCGAGGACGGCAGCGTGCAGCTCGCCGACCACTACCAGCAGAACACCCC
CATCGGCGACGGCCCCGTGCTGCTGCCCGACAACCACTACCTGAGCACCCAGTCCGCCCTGAGCAAAGAC
CCCAACGAGAAGCGCGATCACATGGTCCTGCTGGAGTTCGTGACCGCCGCCGGGATCACTCTCGGCATGG
ACGAGCTGTACAAGCCAAGCTTGAATTCTATGCCAAGCACTTATTGTCAGAACCCACAATATCATGTACA
CCAACAAAATGCCAAGCAAGTCGGTACTCGTGAGAACGTACTTGAGCCACAGCTGACCGCAACAATGGCT
GTACAGCCCCGAATGATATTAGGCGGTGGAAACTTTGCCATTGGCCAAAACAATCAACATTTGTCTCCCA
ACATGTCACAAAGTCGTAATCAACAAGTGTTAAAGTGGACTTCTGGCAATATGCAAATGGTCCACGGAAA
AACATTTGGCCGACCTATTCTGAAAGGAGGTCTTAATTCAATGCCGCATTCCAATTCTGCGCTTCCTTTT
ACTGCCCATAAAATTGAAATGCAACCCATTCATCAACCACATCTACAGCAGCAGCAACATAGATTTAAAG
CAGTTCAATCTGTGGAATCAAATCTGAATACCGAAAGTGTTCACCAAAACATTACATCTCCTGTTGGATG
GCACCAACTTTACATGCAACATCAGCAACAACATCATCACACACGACAGCAGCTTAGTCAAAGAGTGATT
TATGGAGAAATGCACCGTCAATCAAATCCACAAATGTCTCCGCCAGTCCCAGGTTTTTCTGACAGCTCCG
ATTCCGGTAATGTGATCAAAGCAAACAGCCTCACATCTCCTAGCTACCAGAGAGATGAGAGGATTTCATC
ACCAACCAATCAATTGGCGCAATGGTTTTCCCCTGAGCTTCTTGCAAAAGCCTCTGCTGGAAAACTGCCA
CTTTTAAATGTGAACCAAGCACTCAGTTTGGAAGAATTTGAACGAAGCATTCAACATTCCTCAGGCGTCG
TGCATAACTAAGGCGGCCGCTCGAGTCTAGAGGGCCCGCGGTTCGAAGGTAAGCCTATCCCTAACCCTCT
CCTCGGTCTCGATTCTACGCGTACCGGTCATCATCACCATCACCATTGAGTTTAAACCCGCTGATCAGCC
TCGACTGTGCCTTCTAAGGCCTGAGCTCGCTGATCAGCCTCGATCGAGGATCCAGACATGATAAGATACA
TTGATGAGTTTGGACAAACCACAACTAGAATGCAGTGAAAAAAATGCTTTATTTGTGAAATTTGTGATGC
TATTGCTTTATTTGTAACCATTATAAGCTGCAATAAACAAGTTAACAACAACAATTGCATTCATTTTATG
TTTCAGGTTCAGGGGGAGGTGTGGGAGGTTTTTTAAAGCAAGTAAAACCTCTACAAATGTGGTATGGCTG
ATTATGATCAGTCGACCGATGCCCTTGAGAGCCTTCAACCCAGTCAGCTCCTTCCGGTGGGCGCGGGGCA
TGACTATCGTCGCCGCACTTATGACTGTCTTCTTTATCATGCAACTCGTAGGACAGGTGCCGGCAGCGCT
CTGGGTCATTTTCGGCGAGGACCGCTTTCGCTGGAGCGCGACGATGATCGGCCTGTCGCTTGCGGTATTC
GGAATCTTGCACGCCCTCGCTCAAGCCTTCGTCACTGGTCCCGCCACCAAACGTTTCGGCGAGAAGCAGG
CCATTATCGCCGGCATGGCGGCCGACGCGCTGGGCTACGTCTTGCTGGCGTTCGCGACGCGAGGCTGGAT
GGCCTTCCCCATTATGATTCTTCTCGCTTCCGGCGGCATCGGGATGCCCGCGTTGCAGGCCATGCTGTCC
AGGCAGGTAGATGACGACCATCAGGGACAGCTTCAAGGATCGCTCGCGGCTCTTACCAGCCAGCAAAAGG
CCAGGAACCGTAAAAAGGCCGCGTTGCTGGCGTTTTTCCATAGGCTCCGCCCCCCTGACGAGCATCACAA
AAATCGACGCTCAAGTCAGAGGTGGCGAAACCCGACAGGACTATAAAGATACCAGGCGTTTCCCCCTGGA
AGCTCCCTCGTGCGCTCTCCTGTTCCGACCCTGCCGCTTACCGGATACCTGTCCGCCTTTCTCCCTTCGG
GAAGCGTGGCGCTTTCTCAATGCTCACGCTGTAGGTATCTCAGTTCGGTGTAGGTCGTTCGCTCCAAGCT
GGGCTGTGTGCACGAACCCCCCGTTCAGCCCGACCGCTGCGCCTTATCCGGTAACTATCGTCTTGAGTCC
AACCCGGTAAGACACGACTTATCGCCACTGGCAGCAGCCACTGGTAACAGGATTAGCAGAGCGAGGTATG
TAGGCGGTGCTACAGAGTTCTTGAAGTGGTGGCCTAACTACGGCTACACTAGAAGGACAGTATTTGGTAT
CTGCGCTCTGCTGAAGCCAGTTACCTTCGGAAAAAGAGTTGGTAGCTCTTGATCCGGCAAACAAACCACC
GCTGGTAGCGGTGGTTTTTTTGTTTGCAAGCAGCAGATTACGCGCAGAAAAAAAGGATCTCAAGAAGATC
CTTTGATCTTTTCTACGGGGTCTGACGCTCAGTGGAACGAAAACTCACGTTAAGGGATTTTGGTCATGAG
ATTATCAAAAAGGATCTTCACCTAGATCCTTTTAAATTAAAAATGAAGTTTTAAATCAATCTAAAGTATA
TATGAGTAAACTTGGTCTGACAGTTACCAATGCTTAATCAGTGAGGCACCTATCTCAGCGATCTGTCTAT
TTCGTTCATCCATAGTTGCCTGACTCCCCGTCGTGTAGATAACTACGATACGGGAGGGCTTACCATCTGG
CCCCAGTGCTGCAATGATACCGCGAGACCCACGCTCACCGGCTCCAGATTTATCAGCAATAAACCAGCCA
GCCGGAAGGGCCGAGCGCAGAAGTGGTCCTGCAACTTTATCCGCCTCCATCCAGTCTATTAATTGTTGCC
GGGAAGCTAGAGTAAGTAGTTCGCCAGTTAATAGTTTGCGCAACGTTGTTGCCATTGCTGCAGGCATCGT
GGTGTCACGCTCGTCGTTTGGTATGGCTTCATTCAGCTCCGGTTCCCAACGATCAAGGCGAGTTACATGA
TCCCCCATGTTGTGCAAAAAAGCGGTTAGCTCCTTCGGTCCTCCGATCGTTGTCAGAAGTAAGTTGGCCG
CAGTGTTATCACTCATGGTTATGGCAGCACTGCATAATTCTCTTACTGTCATGCCATCCGTAAGATGCTT
TTCTGTGACTGGTGAGTACTCAACCAAGTCATTCTGAGAATAGTGTATGCGGCGACCGAGTTGCTCTTGC
CCGGCGTCAACACGGGATAATACCGCGCCACATAGCAGAACTTTAAAAGTGCTCATCATTGGAAAACGTT
CTTCGGGGCGAAAACTCTCAAGGATCTTACCGCTGTTGAGATCCAGTTCGATGTAACCCACTCGTGCACC
CAACTGATCTTCAGCATCTTTTACTTTCACCAGCGTTTCTGGGTGAGCAAAAACAGGAAGGCAAAATGCC
GCAAAAAAGGGAATAAGGGCGACACGGAAATGTTGAATACTCATACTCTTCCTTTTTCAATATTATTGAA
GCATTTATCAGGGTTATTGTCTCATGAGCGGATACATATTTGAATGTATTTAGAAAAATAAACAAATAGG
GGTTCCGCGCACATTTCCCCGAAAAGTGCCACCTGACGTCTAAGAAACCATTATTATCATGACATTAACC
TATAAAAATAGGCGTATCACGAGGCCCTTTCGT
